Addgene plasmid #131334: MTF2_KO_ex11_gRNA-4
Purpose: gRNA to knockout MTF2. This gRNA is also used in Haojie Li et al. Nature 2017. It targets exon 11 of MTF2.
Depositing lab: Danny Reinberg. Depositing organization: NYU Grossman School of Medicine. Publication: Capturing the Onset of PRC2-Mediated Repressive Domain Formation. Oksuz O, Narendra V, Lee CH, Descostes N, LeRoy G, Raviram R, Blumenberg L, Karch K, Rocha PP, Garcia BA, Skok JA, Reinberg D. Mol Cell. 2018 Jun 21;70(6):1149-1162.e5. doi: 10.1016/j.molcel.2018.05.023. PubMed 29932905.
Backbone
  Vector backbone: pSpCas9(BB)-2A-GFP (PX458)
  Backbone manufacturer: Feng Zhang (Addgene plasmid # 48138)
  Backbone size w/o insert (bp): 9300
  Total vector size (bp): 9320
  Vector type: Mammalian Expression, CRISPR
Growth in bacteria
  Bacterial resistance: Ampicillin, 100 μg/mL
  Growth temperature: 37°C
  Growth strain: DH5alpha
  Copy number: High Copy
Gene/Insert
  Gene/Insert name: MTF2_KO_ex11_gRNA
  Species: M. musculus (mouse)
  Insert size (bp): 20
  Cloning method: Restriction Enzyme; 5′ cloning site BbsI (destroyed during cloning) (destroyed during cloning); 3′ cloning site BbsI (destroyed during cloning) (destroyed during cloning)
  Sequencing primers: 5′ TTTATGGCGAGGCGGCGG
Terms and licenses: Academic/Nonprofit Terms; Industry Terms: Not Available to Industry
How to cite: MTF2_KO_ex11_gRNA-4 was a gift from Danny Reinberg (Addgene plasmid # 131334 ; http://n2t.net/addgene:131334 ; RRID:Addgene_131334)
