[The description below was written by a language model from this plasmid's Addgene catalogue record and pLannotate feature annotations shown in this document.]
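Description:
MTF2_KO_ex11_gRNA-4 is an all-in-one mammalian CRISPR knockout plasmid built on the pSpCas9(BB)-2A-GFP (PX458) backbone. It carries a 20-nt guide sequence directed against exon 11 of mouse Mtf2, which was inserted at the BbsI sites of the backbone; both sites were destroyed by the cloning. In bacteria it is maintained at high copy through a ColE1/pUC-type origin and selected with ampicillin via the β-lactamase gene. An f1 phage origin is also present. The annotated AAV2 ITR and the short bom and rop fragments are backbone remnants and have no evident role in how the plasmid is used.

Two expression units deliver the editing components. A human U6 RNA polymerase III promoter drives the guide, which sits in the gap between the promoter and the Streptococcus pyogenes gRNA scaffold, so that a complete single guide RNA is transcribed. A hybrid promoter made up of the CMV enhancer, the chicken β-actin promoter and a hybrid intron drives S. pyogenes Cas9. The annotation tool splits Cas9 into N- and C-terminal portions, but these are contiguous. Cas9 is followed by a nucleoplasmin nuclear localization signal and then EGFP, and the unit ends with a bGH polyadenylation signal. As the backbone name indicates, a 2A peptide links Cas9 to EGFP, although it is not separately annotated in the feature table. Green fluorescence therefore marks transfected cells expressing the nuclease and can be used to identify or sort them.

The stated purpose is knockout of MTF2, and the associated work studied PRC2-mediated repressive chromatin domain formation. The sequenced record is 9,221 nt, slightly shorter than the roughly 9,320 bp listed in the catalogue.
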