Features (pLannotate 1.2.2; 20 found; start..end, strand, type, name):
     93..320     +  intron         hybrid intron: hybrid between chicken β-actin (CBA) and minute virus of mice (MMV) introns (Gray et al., 2011)
    458..2059    +  CDS            Cas9(N): N-terminal portion of Streptococcus pyogenes Cas9 (Zetsche et al., 2015)
   2060..4558    +  CDS            Cas9(C): C-terminal portion of Streptococcus pyogenes Cas9 (Zetsche et al., 2015)
   4559..4606    +  CDS            nucleoplasmin NLS: bipartite nuclear localization signal from nucleoplasmin
   4676..5389    +  CDS            EGFP: EGFP is a basic (constitutively fluorescent) green fluorescent protein published in 1996, derived from Aequorea victoria. It is reported to be a rapidly-maturing weak dimer with moderate acid sensitivity.
   5423..5534    +  polyA_signal   bGH poly(A) signal: bovine growth hormone polyadenylation signal
   5639..5779    +  repeat_region  AAV2 ITR: inverted terminal repeat of adeno-associated virus serotype 2 inverted
   5784..5835    -  misc_feature   bom (fragment): basis of mobility region from pBR322
   5854..6309    +  rep_origin     f1 ori (sequence partly withheld): f1 bacteriophage origin of replication; arrow indicates direction of (+) strand synthesis
   6310..6359    -  misc_feature   bom (fragment): basis of mobility region from pBR322
   6461..6496    -  CDS            rop (fragment): Rop protein, which maintains plasmids at low copy number; rop
   6591..6695    +  promoter       AmpR promoter: bla
   6696..7556    +  CDS            AmpR: β-lactamase; bla; confers resistance to ampicillin, carbenicillin, and related antibiotics
   7727..8315    +  rep_origin     ori: high-copy-number ColE1/pMB1/pBR322/pUC origin of replication
   8377..8617    +  promoter       U6 promoter: RNA polymerase III promoter for human U6 snRNA
   8647..8722    +  misc_RNA       gRNA scaffold: guide RNA scaffold for the Streptococcus pyogenes CRISPR/Cas9 system
   8729..8772    +  misc_RNA       gRNA scaffold (fragment): guide RNA scaffold for the Streptococcus pyogenes CRISPR/Cas9 system
   8819..9104    +  enhancer       CMV enhancer: human cytomegalovirus immediate early enhancer; contains an 18-bp deletion relative to the standard CMV enhancer
   9106..9221    +  promoter       chicken β-actin promoter (fragment): contains a 21-bp deletion relative to the standard chicken β-actin promoter
   9220..92      +  promoter       chicken β-actin promoter (fragment) (across the origin): contains a 21-bp deletion relative to the standard chicken β-actin promoter
>Addgene plasmid #131334 | MTF2_KO_ex11_gRNA-4 | addgene full sequence | sequence record 273986 | Addgene NGS Result
CAGCCAATCAGAGCGGCGCGCTCCGAAAGTTTCCTTTTATGGCGAGGCGGCGGCGGCGGCGGCCCTATAA
AAAGCGAAGCGCGCGGCGGGCGGGAGTCGCTGCGCGCTGCCTTCGCCCCGTGCCCCGCTCCGCCGCCGCC
TCGCGCCGCCCGCCCCGGCTCTGACTGACCGCGTTACTCCCACAGGTGAGCGGGCGGGACGGCCCTTCTC
CTCCGGGCTGTAATTAGCTGAGCAAGAGGTAAGGGTTTAAGGGATGGTTGGTTGGTGGGGTATTAATGTT
TAATTACCTGGAGCACCTGCCTGAAATCACTTTTTTTCAGGTTGGACCGGTGCCACCATGGACTATAAGG
ACCACGACGGAGACTACAAGGATCATGATATTGATTACAAAGACGATGACGATAAGATGGCCCCAAAGAA
GAAGCGGAAGGTCGGTATCCACGGAGTCCCAGCAGCCGACAAGAAGTACAGCATCGGCCTGGACATCGGC
ACCAACTCTGTGGGCTGGGCCGTGATCACCGACGAGTACAAGGTGCCCAGCAAGAAATTCAAGGTGCTGG
GCAACACCGACCGGCACAGCATCAAGAAGAACCTGATCGGAGCCCTGCTGTTCGACAGCGGCGAAACAGC
CGAGGCCACCCGGCTGAAGAGAACCGCCAGAAGAAGATACACCAGACGGAAGAACCGGATCTGCTATCTG
CAAGAGATCTTCAGCAACGAGATGGCCAAGGTGGACGACAGCTTCTTCCACAGACTGGAAGAGTCCTTCC
TGGTGGAAGAGGATAAGAAGCACGAGCGGCACCCCATCTTCGGCAACATCGTGGACGAGGTGGCCTACCA
CGAGAAGTACCCCACCATCTACCACCTGAGAAAGAAACTGGTGGACAGCACCGACAAGGCCGACCTGCGG
CTGATCTATCTGGCCCTGGCCCACATGATCAAGTTCCGGGGCCACTTCCTGATCGAGGGCGACCTGAACC
CCGACAACAGCGACGTGGACAAGCTGTTCATCCAGCTGGTGCAGACCTACAACCAGCTGTTCGAGGAAAA
CCCCATCAACGCCAGCGGCGTGGACGCCAAGGCCATCCTGTCTGCCAGACTGAGCAAGAGCAGACGGCTG
GAAAATCTGATCGCCCAGCTGCCCGGCGAGAAGAAGAATGGCCTGTTCGGAAACCTGATTGCCCTGAGCC
TGGGCCTGACCCCCAACTTCAAGAGCAACTTCGACCTGGCCGAGGATGCCAAACTGCAGCTGAGCAAGGA
CACCTACGACGACGACCTGGACAACCTGCTGGCCCAGATCGGCGACCAGTACGCCGACCTGTTTCTGGCC
GCCAAGAACCTGTCCGACGCCATCCTGCTGAGCGACATCCTGAGAGTGAACACCGAGATCACCAAGGCCC
CCCTGAGCGCCTCTATGATCAAGAGATACGACGAGCACCACCAGGACCTGACCCTGCTGAAAGCTCTCGT
GCGGCAGCAGCTGCCTGAGAAGTACAAAGAGATTTTCTTCGACCAGAGCAAGAACGGCTACGCCGGCTAC
ATTGACGGCGGAGCCAGCCAGGAAGAGTTCTACAAGTTCATCAAGCCCATCCTGGAAAAGATGGACGGCA
CCGAGGAACTGCTCGTGAAGCTGAACAGAGAGGACCTGCTGCGGAAGCAGCGGACCTTCGACAACGGCAG
CATCCCCCACCAGATCCACCTGGGAGAGCTGCACGCCATTCTGCGGCGGCAGGAAGATTTTTACCCATTC
CTGAAGGACAACCGGGAAAAGATCGAGAAGATCCTGACCTTCCGCATCCCCTACTACGTGGGCCCTCTGG
CCAGGGGAAACAGCAGATTCGCCTGGATGACCAGAAAGAGCGAGGAAACCATCACCCCCTGGAACTTCGA
GGAAGTGGTGGACAAGGGCGCTTCCGCCCAGAGCTTCATCGAGCGGATGACCAACTTCGATAAGAACCTG
CCCAACGAGAAGGTGCTGCCCAAGCACAGCCTGCTGTACGAGTACTTCACCGTGTATAACGAGCTGACCA
AAGTGAAATACGTGACCGAGGGAATGAGAAAGCCCGCCTTCCTGAGCGGCGAGCAGAAAAAGGCCATCGT
GGACCTGCTGTTCAAGACCAACCGGAAAGTGACCGTGAAGCAGCTGAAAGAGGACTACTTCAAGAAAATC
GAGTGCTTCGACTCCGTGGAAATCTCCGGCGTGGAAGATCGGTTCAACGCCTCCCTGGGCACATACCACG
ATCTGCTGAAAATTATCAAGGACAAGGACTTCCTGGACAATGAGGAAAACGAGGACATTCTGGAAGATAT
CGTGCTGACCCTGACACTGTTTGAGGACAGAGAGATGATCGAGGAACGGCTGAAAACCTATGCCCACCTG
TTCGACGACAAAGTGATGAAGCAGCTGAAGCGGCGGAGATACACCGGCTGGGGCAGGCTGAGCCGGAAGC
TGATCAACGGCATCCGGGACAAGCAGTCCGGCAAGACAATCCTGGATTTCCTGAAGTCCGACGGCTTCGC
CAACAGAAACTTCATGCAGCTGATCCACGACGACAGCCTGACCTTTAAAGAGGACATCCAGAAAGCCCAG
GTGTCCGGCCAGGGCGATAGCCTGCACGAGCACATTGCCAATCTGGCCGGCAGCCCCGCCATTAAGAAGG
GCATCCTGCAGACAGTGAAGGTGGTGGACGAGCTCGTGAAAGTGATGGGCCGGCACAAGCCCGAGAACAT
CGTGATCGAAATGGCCAGAGAGAACCAGACCACCCAGAAGGGACAGAAGAACAGCCGCGAGAGAATGAAG
CGGATCGAAGAGGGCATCAAAGAGCTGGGCAGCCAGATCCTGAAAGAACACCCCGTGGAAAACACCCAGC
TGCAGAACGAGAAGCTGTACCTGTACTACCTGCAGAATGGGCGGGATATGTACGTGGACCAGGAACTGGA
CATCAACCGGCTGTCCGACTACGATGTGGACCATATCGTGCCTCAGAGCTTTCTGAAGGACGACTCCATC
GACAACAAGGTGCTGACCAGAAGCGACAAGAACCGGGGCAAGAGCGACAACGTGCCCTCCGAAGAGGTCG
TGAAGAAGATGAAGAACTACTGGCGGCAGCTGCTGAACGCCAAGCTGATTACCCAGAGAAAGTTCGACAA
TCTGACCAAGGCCGAGAGAGGCGGCCTGAGCGAACTGGATAAGGCCGGCTTCATCAAGAGACAGCTGGTG
GAAACCCGGCAGATCACAAAGCACGTGGCACAGATCCTGGACTCCCGGATGAACACTAAGTACGACGAGA
ATGACAAGCTGATCCGGGAAGTGAAAGTGATCACCCTGAAGTCCAAGCTGGTGTCCGATTTCCGGAAGGA
TTTCCAGTTTTACAAAGTGCGCGAGATCAACAACTACCACCACGCCCACGACGCCTACCTGAACGCCGTC
GTGGGAACCGCCCTGATCAAAAAGTACCCTAAGCTGGAAAGCGAGTTCGTGTACGGCGACTACAAGGTGT
ACGACGTGCGGAAGATGATCGCCAAGAGCGAGCAGGAAATCGGCAAGGCTACCGCCAAGTACTTCTTCTA
CAGCAACATCATGAACTTTTTCAAGACCGAGATTACCCTGGCCAACGGCGAGATCCGGAAGCGGCCTCTG
ATCGAGACAAACGGCGAAACCGGGGAGATCGTGTGGGATAAGGGCCGGGATTTTGCCACCGTGCGGAAAG
TGCTGAGCATGCCCCAAGTGAATATCGTGAAAAAGACCGAGGTGCAGACAGGCGGCTTCAGCAAAGAGTC
TATCCTGCCCAAGAGGAACAGCGATAAGCTGATCGCCAGAAAGAAGGACTGGGACCCTAAGAAGTACGGC
GGCTTCGACAGCCCCACCGTGGCCTATTCTGTGCTGGTGGTGGCCAAAGTGGAAAAGGGCAAGTCCAAGA
AACTGAAGAGTGTGAAAGAGCTGCTGGGGATCACCATCATGGAAAGAAGCAGCTTCGAGAAGAATCCCAT
CGACTTTCTGGAAGCCAAGGGCTACAAAGAAGTGAAAAAGGACCTGATCATCAAGCTGCCTAAGTACTCC
CTGTTCGAGCTGGAAAACGGCCGGAAGAGAATGCTGGCCTCTGCCGGCGAACTGCAGAAGGGAAACGAAC
TGGCCCTGCCCTCCAAATATGTGAACTTCCTGTACCTGGCCAGCCACTATGAGAAGCTGAAGGGCTCCCC
CGAGGATAATGAGCAGAAACAGCTGTTTGTGGAACAGCACAAGCACTACCTGGACGAGATCATCGAGCAG
ATCAGCGAGTTCTCCAAGAGAGTGATCCTGGCCGACGCTAATCTGGACAAAGTGCTGTCCGCCTACAACA
AGCACCGGGATAAGCCCATCAGAGAGCAGGCCGAGAATATCATCCACCTGTTTACCCTGACCAATCTGGG
AGCCCCTGCCGCCTTCAAGTACTTTGACACCACCATCGACCGGAAGAGGTACACCAGCACCAAAGAGGTG
CTGGACGCCACCCTGATCCACCAGAGCATCACCGGCCTGTACGAGACACGGATCGACCTGTCTCAGCTGG
GAGGCGACAAAAGGCCGGCGGCCACGAAAAAGGCCGGCCAGGCAAAAAAGAAAAAGGAATTCGGCAGTGG
AGAGGGCAGAGGAAGTCTGCTAACATGCGGTGACGTCGAGGAGAATCCTGGCCCAGTGAGCAAGGGCGAG
GAGCTGTTCACCGGGGTGGTGCCCATCCTGGTCGAGCTGGACGGCGACGTAAACGGCCACAAGTTCAGCG
TGTCCGGCGAGGGCGAGGGCGATGCCACCTACGGCAAGCTGACCCTGAAGTTCATCTGCACCACCGGCAA
GCTGCCCGTGCCCTGGCCCACCCTCGTGACCACCCTGACCTACGGCGTGCAGTGCTTCAGCCGCTACCCC
GACCACATGAAGCAGCACGACTTCTTCAAGTCCGCCATGCCCGAAGGCTACGTCCAGGAGCGCACCATCT
TCTTCAAGGACGACGGCAACTACAAGACCCGCGCCGAGGTGAAGTTCGAGGGCGACACCCTGGTGAACCG
CATCGAGCTGAAGGGCATCGACTTCAAGGAGGACGGCAACATCCTGGGGCACAAGCTGGAGTACAACTAC
AACAGCCACAACGTCTATATCATGGCCGACAAGCAGAAGAACGGCATCAAGGTGAACTTCAAGATCCGCC
ACAACATCGAGGACGGCAGCGTGCAGCTCGCCGACCACTACCAGCAGAACACCCCCATCGGCGACGGCCC
CGTGCTGCTGCCCGACAACCACTACCTGAGCACCCAGTCCGCCCTGAGCAAAGACCCCAACGAGAAGCGC
GATCACATGGTCCTGCTGGAGTTCGTGACCGCCGCCGGGATCACTCTCGGCATGGACGAGCTGTACAAGG
AATTCTAACTAGAGCTCGCTGATCAGCCTCGACTGTGCCTTCTAGTTGCCAGCCATCTGTTGTTTGCCCC
TCCCCCGTGCCTTCCTTGACCCTGGAAGGTGCCACTCCCACTGTCCTTTCCTAATAAAATGAGGAAATTG
CATCGCATTGTCTGAGTAGGTGTCATTCTATTCTGGGGGGTGGGGTGGGGCAGGACAGCAAGGGGGAGGA
TTGGGAAGAGAATAGCAGGCATGCTGGGGAGCGGCCGCAGGAACCCCTAGTGATGGAGTTGGCCACTCCC
TCTCTGCGCGCTCGCTCGCTCACTGAGGCCGGGCGACCAAAGGTCGCCCGACGCCCGGGCTTTGCCCGGG
CGGCCTCAGTGAGCGAGCGAGCGCGCAGCTGCCTGCAGGGGCGCCTGATGCGGTATTTTCTCCTTACGCA
TCTGTGCGGTATTTCACACCGCATA
[95 nt withheld, positions 5836-5930]
T
[46 nt withheld, positions 5932-5977]
C
[141 nt withheld, positions 5979-6119]
CCTTTGACGTTGGAGTCCACGTTCTTT
[37 nt withheld, positions 6147-6183]
ACTCTATCTCGGGCTATTCTTTTGATTTATAAGGGATTTTGCCGATTTCGGTCTATTGGTTAAAAAATGA
GCTGATTTAACAAAAATTTAACGCGAATTTTAACAAAATATTAACGTTTACAATTTTATGGTGCACTCTC
AGTACAATCTGCTCTGATGCCGCATAGTTAAGCCAGCCCCGACACCCGCCAACACCCGCTGACGCGCCCT
GACGGGCTTGTCTGCTCCCGGCATCCGCTTACAGACAAGCTGTGACCGTCTCCGGGAGCTGCATGTGTCA
GAGGTTTTCACCGTCATCACCGAAACGCGCGAGACGAAAGGGCCTCGTGATACGCCTATTTTTATAGGTT
AATGTCATGATAATAATGGTTTCTTAGACGTCAGGTGGCACTTTTCGGGGAAATGTGCGCGGAACCCCTA
TTTGTTTATTTTTCTAAATACATTCAAATATGTATCCGCTCATGAGACAATAACCCTGATAAATGCTTCA
ATAATATTGAAAAAGGAAGAGTATGAGTATTCAACATTTCCGTGTCGCCCTTATTCCCTTTTTTGCGGCA
TTTTGCCTTCCTGTTTTTGCTCACCCAGAAACGCTGGTGAAAGTAAAAGATGCTGAAGATCAGTTGGGTG
CACGAGTGGGTTACATCGAACTGGATCTCAACAGCGGTAAGATCCTTGAGAGTTTTCGCCCCGAAGAACG
TTTTCCAATGATGAGCACTTTTAAAGTTCTGCTATGTGGCGCGGTATTATCCCGTATTGACGCCGGGCAA
GAGCAACTCGGTCGCCGCATACACTATTCTCAGAATGACTTGGTTGAGTACTCACCAGTCACAGAAAAGC
ATCTTACGGATGGCATGACAGTAAGAGAATTATGCAGTGCTGCCATAACCATGAGTGATAACACTGCGGC
CAACTTACTTCTGACAACGATCGGAGGACCGAAGGAGCTAACCGCTTTTTTGCACAACATGGGGGATCAT
GTAACTCGCCTTGATCGTTGGGAACCGGAGCTGAATGAAGCCATACCAAACGACGAGCGTGACACCACGA
TGCCTGTAGCAATGGCAACAACGTTGCGCAAACTATTAACTGGCGAACTACTTACTCTAGCTTCCCGGCA
ACAATTAATAGACTGGATGGAGGCGGATAAAGTTGCAGGACCACTTCTGCGCTCGGCCCTTCCGGCTGGC
TGGTTTATTGCTGATAAATCTGGAGCCGGTGAGCGTGGAAGCCGCGGTATCATTGCAGCACTGGGGCCAG
ATGGTAAGCCCTCCCGTATCGTAGTTATCTACACGACGGGGAGTCAGGCAACTATGGATGAACGAAATAG
ACAGATCGCTGAGATAGGTGCCTCACTGATTAAGCATTGGTAACTGTCAGACCAAGTTTACTCATATATA
CTTTAGATTGATTTAAAACTTCATTTTTAATTTAAAAGGATCTAGGTGAAGATCCTTTTTGATAATCTCA
TGACCAAAATCCCTTAACGTGAGTTTTCGTTCCACTGAGCGTCAGACCCCGTAGAAAAGATCAAAGGATC
TTCTTGAGATCCTTTTTTTCTGCGCGTAATCTGCTGCTTGCAAACAAAAAAACCACCGCTACCAGCGGTG
GTTTGTTTGCCGGATCAAGAGCTACCAACTCTTTTTCCGAAGGTAACTGGCTTCAGCAGAGCGCAGATAC
CAAATACTGTTCTTCTAGTGTAGCCGTAGTTAGGCCACCACTTCAAGAACTCTGTAGCACCGCCTACATA
CCTCGCTCTGCTAATCCTGTTACCAGTGGCTGCTGCCAGTGGCGATAAGTCGTGTCTTACCGGGTTGGAC
TCAAGACGATAGTTACCGGATAAGGCGCAGCGGTCGGGCTGAACGGGGGGTTCGTGCACACAGCCCAGCT
TGGAGCGAACGACCTACACCGAACTGAGATACCTACAGCGTGAGCTATGAGAAAGCGCCACGCTTCCCGA
AGGGAGAAAGGCGGACAGGTATCCGGTAAGCGGCAGGGTCGGAACAGGAGAGCGCACGAGGGAGCTTCCA
GGGGGAAACGCCTGGTATCTTTATAGTCCTGTCGGGTTTCGCCACCTCTGACTTGAGCGTCGATTTTTGT
GATGCTCGTCAGGGGGGCGGAGCCTATGGAAAAACGCCAGCAACGCGGCCTTTTTACGGTTCCTGGCCTT
TTGCTGGCCTTTTGCTCACATGTGAGGGCCTATTTCCCATGATTCCTTCATATTTGCATATACGATACAA
GGCTGTTAGAGAGATAATTGGAATTAATTTGACTGTAAACACAAAGATATTAGTACAAAATACGTGACGT
AGAAAGTAATAATTTCTTGGGTAGTTTGCAGTTTTAAAATTATGTTTTAAAATGGACTATCATATGCTTA
CCGTAACTTGAAAGTATTTCGATTTCTTGGCTTTATATATCTTGTGGAAAGGACGAAACACCGAGAAGAA
GAAGCATTTGTTTGTTTTAGAGCTAGAAATAGCAAGTTAAAATAAGGCTAGTCCGTTATCAACTTGAAAA
AGTGGCACCGAGTCGGTGCTTTTTTGTTTTAGAGCTAGAAATAGCAAGTTAAAATAAGGCTAGTCCGTTT
TTAGCGCGTGCGCCAATTCTGCAGACAAATGGCTCTAGAGGTACCCGTTACATAACTTACGGTAAATGGC
CCGCCTGGCTGACCGCCCAACGACCCCCGCCCATTGACGTCAATAGTAACGCCAATAGGGACTTTCCATT
GACGTCAATGGGTGGAGTATTTACGGTAAACTGCCCACTTGGCAGTACATCAAGTGTATCATATGCCAAG
TACGCCCCCTATTGACGTCAATGACGGTAAATGGCCCGCCTGGCATTGTGCCCAGTACATGACCTTATGG
GACTTTCCTACTTGGCAGTACATCTACGTATTAGTCATCGCTATTACCATGGTCGAGGTGAGCCCCACGT
TCTGCTTCACTCTCCCCATCTCCCCCCCCTCCCCACCCCCAATTTTGTATTTATTTATTTTTTAATTATT
TTGTGCAGCGATGGGGGCGGGGGGGGGG
