>Addgene plasmid #131334 | MTF2_KO_ex11_gRNA-4 | depositor partial sequence | sequence record 252131 | gRNA sequence
AGAAGAAGAAGCATTTGTTT
